Addgene plasmid #86721: pBN258
Purpose: Tissue-specific FLP expression plasmid for C. elegans
Depositing lab: Peter Askjaer. Depositing organization: Centro Andaluz de Biologia del Desarrollo (CABD). Publication: An Efficient FLP-Based Toolkit for Spatiotemporal Control of Gene Expression in Caenorhabditis elegans. Munoz-Jimenez C, Ayuso C, Dobrzynska A, Torres-Mendez A, Ruiz PC, Askjaer P. Genetics. 2017 Aug;206(4):1763-1778. doi: 10.1534/genetics.117.201012. Epub 2017 Jun 23. PubMed 28646043.
Backbone
  Vector backbone: pBN9
  Vector type: Worm Expression
Growth in bacteria
  Bacterial resistance: Ampicillin, 100 μg/mL
  Growth temperature: 37°C
  Growth strain: DH5alpha
  Copy number: High Copy
Gene/Insert
  Gene/Insert name: Punc-119::FLP D5
  Species: C. elegans (nematode)
  Cloning method: Gibson Cloning
  Sequencing primers: 5′ unknown
Terms and licenses: Academic/Nonprofit Terms; Industry Terms: Not Available to Industry
How to cite: pBN258 was a gift from Peter Askjaer (Addgene plasmid # 86721 ; http://n2t.net/addgene:86721 ; RRID:Addgene_86721)
