[The description below was written by a language model from this plasmid's Addgene catalogue record and pLannotate feature annotations shown in this document.]
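Description:
pBN258 is a 10,465-nt worm expression plasmid built on the pBN9 backbone and designed to drive tissue-specific expression of the yeast FLP recombinase in Caenorhabditis elegans. In bacteria it is maintained as a high-copy plasmid through a ColE1/pUC-type origin and selected with ampicillin via the β-lactamase gene and its native promoter. Short fragments annotated as rop, bom, lacZα, a pBluescript polylinker and an RSF origin appear to be remnants of earlier cloning vectors rather than functional elements.

The insert, assembled by Gibson cloning, is recorded as Punc-119::FLP D5: the promoter of the C. elegans unc-119 gene placed upstream of a FLP coding sequence. The feature table detects the FLP1 open reading frame on the forward strand, but the promoter itself is not annotated, nor is any 3′ UTR, and the record does not explain what the "D5" designation means. Because unc-119 is required for nervous system establishment or function, this promoter is generally used to direct expression in neurons, so FLP would be expected to act there on FRT-flanked cassettes carried by a separate transgene, switching a target gene on or off only in the chosen tissue.

An unc-119 coding sequence is also annotated, on the opposite strand downstream of FLP. Such a copy commonly serves as a rescue marker for identifying transgenic animals in an unc-119 mutant background, although the record does not state this role. Gateway attB1, attB2 and attB3 scars and a col-34 fragment point to C. elegans genomic sequence inherited from the backbone, possibly for targeted integration, but this too is not stated. The plasmid belongs to a toolkit for FLP-based spatiotemporal control of gene expression in worms.
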