Features (pLannotate 1.2.2; 15 found; start..end, strand, type, name):
     43..631     -  rep_origin     ori: high-copy-number ColE1/pMB1/pBR322/pUC origin of replication
    802..1662    -  CDS            AmpR: β-lactamase; bla; confers resistance to ampicillin, carbenicillin, and related antibiotics
   1663..1767    -  promoter       AmpR promoter: bla
   1862..1897    +  CDS            rop (fragment): Rop protein, which maintains plasmids at low copy number; rop
   1999..2098    +  misc_feature   bom (fragment): basis of mobility region from pBR322
   2104..2261    -  CDS            lacZα (fragment): LacZα fragment of β-galactosidase; lacZ fragment
   2265..2285    +  protein_bind   attB3: mutant version of attB; core recombination site for the Gateway® BP reaction BP Clonase™
   3334..3354    +  protein_bind   attB2: mutant version of attB; core recombination site for the Gateway® BP reaction BP Clonase™
   3450..3467    -  misc_feature   MCS (fragment): pBluescript multiple cloning site
   4776..6146    +  CDS            FLP1: FLP_YEAST - Experimental evidence at protein level: Swiss-Prot protein existence level 1. Part of the plasmid amplification system, which corrects any decrease in copy number caused by a rare missegregation event. Catalyzes the recombination between the large inverted repetitions of the 2-micron plasmid during plasmid replication. This recombination event changes the direction of one of the two replication forks in the bidirectionally replicating molecule, effectively resulting in multiple rounds of replication from a single initiation event. Binds specifically to the FLP recognition target (F
   6991..7833    -  CDS            unc-119: UN119_CAEEL - Experimental evidence at protein level: Swiss-Prot protein existence level 1. Myristoyl-binding protein that acts as a cargo adapter: specifically binds the myristoyl moiety of a subset of N-terminally myristoylated proteins and is required for their localization. Plays a key role in ciliary membrane localization of proteins. Required for the establishment or function of the nervous system. From Caenorhabditis elegans.
   7944..7961    +  misc_feature   P element 5' end (fragment): No description available
   8825..8845    -  protein_bind   attB1: mutant version of attB; core recombination site for the Gateway® BP reaction BP Clonase™
   9969..10136   -  CDS            col-34 (fragment): COL34_CAEEL - Also known as ram-4. Experimental evidence at transcript level: Swiss-Prot protein existence level 2. Nematode cuticles are composed largely of collagen-like proteins. The cuticle functions both as an exoskeleton and as a barrier to protect the worm from its environment. From Caenorhabditis elegans.
  10386..10460   -  rep_origin     RSF ori (fragment): Plasmids containing the RSF 1030 origin of replication can be propagated in E. coli cells that contain additional plasmids with compatible origins.
>Addgene plasmid #86721 | pBN258 | depositor full sequence | sequence record 169062 | Full Sequence
GCAAAAGACCAGGAACCGTAAAAAGGCCGCGTTGCTGGCGTTTTTCCATAGGCTCCGCCCCCCTGACGAG
CATCACAAAAATCGACGCTCAAGTCAGAGGTGGCGAAACCCGACAGGACTATAAAGATACCAGGCGTTTC
CCCCTGGAAGCTCCCTCGTGCGCTCTCCTGTTCCGACCCTGCCGCTTACCGGATACCTGTCCGCCTTTCT
CCCTTCGGGAAGCGTGGCGCTTTCTCATAGCTCACGCTGTAGGTATCTCAGTTCGGTGTAGGTCGTTCGC
TCCAAGCTGGGCTGTGTGCACGAACCCCCCGTTCAGCCCGACCGCTGCGCCTTATCCGGTAACTATCGTC
TTGAGTCCAACCCGGTAAGACACGACTTATCGCCACTGGCAGCAGCCACTGGTAACAGGATTAGCAGAGC
GAGGTATGTAGGCGGTGCTACAGAGTTCTTGAAGTGGTGGCCTAACTACGGCTACACTAGAAGGACAGTA
TTTGGTATCTGCGCTCTGCTGAAGCCAGTTACCTTCGGAAAAAGAGTTGGTAGCTCTTGATCCGGCAAAC
AAACCACCGCTGGTAGCGGTGGTTTTTTTGTTTGCAAGCAGCAGATTACGCGCAGAAAAAAAGGATCTCA
AGAAGATCCTTTGATCTTTTCTACGGGGTCTGACGCTCAGTGGAACGAAAACTCACGTTAAGGGATTTTG
GTCATGAGATTATCAAAAAGGATCTTCACCTAGATCCTTTTAAATTAAAAATGAAGTTTTAAATCAATCT
AAAGTATATATGAGTAAACTTGGTCTGACAGTTACCAATGCTTAATCAGTGAGGCACCTATCTCAGCGAT
CTGTCTATTTCGTTCATCCATAGTTGCCTGACTCCCCGTCGTGTAGATAACTACGATACGGGAGGGCTTA
CCATCTGGCCCCAGTGCTGCAATGATACCGCGAGACCCACGCTCACCGGCTCCAGATTTATCAGCAATAA
ACCAGCCAGCCGGAAGGGCCGAGCGCAGAAGTGGTCCTGCAACTTTATCCGCCTCCATCCAGTCTATTAA
TTGTTGCCGGGAAGCTAGAGTAAGTAGTTCGCCAGTTAATAGTTTGCGCAACGTTGTTGCCATTGCTACA
GGCATCGTGGTGTCACGCTCGTCGTTTGGTATGGCTTCATTCAGCTCCGGTTCCCAACGATCAAGGCGAG
TTACATGATCCCCCATGTTGTGCAAAAAAGCGGTTAGCTCCTTCGGTCCTCCGATCGTTGTCAGAAGTAA
GTTGGCCGCAGTGTTATCACTCATGGTTATGGCAGCACTGCATAATTCTCTTACTGTCATGCCATCCGTA
AGATGCTTTTCTGTGACTGGTGAGTACTCAACCAAGTCATTCTGAGAATAGTGTATGCGGCGACCGAGTT
GCTCTTGCCCGGCGTCAATACGGGATAATACCGCGCCACATAGCAGAACTTTAAAAGTGCTCATCATTGG
AAAACGTTCTTCGGGGCGAAAACTCTCAAGGATCTTACCGCTGTTGAGATCCAGTTCGATGTAACCCACT
CGTGCACCCAACTGATCTTCAGCATCTTTTACTTTCACCAGCGTTTCTGGGTGAGCAAAAACAGGAAGGC
AAAATGCCGCAAAAAAGGGAATAAGGGCGACACGGAAATGTTGAATACTCATACTCTTCCTTTTTCAATA
TTATTGAAGCATTTATCAGGGTTATTGTCTCATGAGCGGATACATATTTGAATGTATTTAGAAAAATAAA
CAAATAGGGGTTCCGCGCACATTTCCCCGAAAAGTGCCACCTGACGTCTAAGAAACCATTATTATCATGA
CATTAACCTATAAAAATAGGCGTATCACGAGGCCCTTTCGTCTCGCGCGTTTCGGTGATGACGGTGAAAA
CCTCTGACACATGCAGCTCCCGGAGACGGTCACAGCTTGTCTGTAAGCGGATGCCGGGAGCAGACAAGCC
CGTCAGGGCGCGTCAGCGGGTGTTGGCGGGTGTCGGGGCTGGCTTAACTATGCGGCATCAGAGCAGATTG
TACTGAGAGTGCACCATATGCGGTGTGAAATACCGCACAGATGCGTAAGGAGAAAATACCGCATCAGGCG
CCATTCGCCATTCAGGCTGCGCAACTGTTGGGAAGGGCGATCGGTGCGGGCCTCTTCGCTATTACGCCAG
CTGGCGAAAGGGGGATGTGCTGCAAGGCGATTAAGTTGGGTAACGCCAGGGTTTTCCCAGTCACGACGTT
GTAAAACGACGGCCAGTGAATTATCAACTATGTATAATAAAGTTGCGGCCCATTAGGTCAGACAAAAATT
TCTGATCTTTAAACCTTATTGATTAAAACTAATTTTTGCCCGACTTTTTTGACACATGCACTAGACGCTT
GTACTCAAAATTTGGAAACCTTGCTCAAATCCACTACTCAGATATGACAGTAGCATCGATAATTGAACCA
TTATCCTGAAATCCCCTTTCCTGTCCCGGTTCATTTTCCAATTTTTTCAACGGTGGAAGAAGGGGCAAAT
TTTATACCAAAACGTCTCCGTTTATGACCCACCCCCTATGCAAAATAAACGGCTCTGGGAGAAATAGTAC
AGAAAACGCGGAGCCTGCTTGATTCCTTCTCCGAGGCGACAAAAAACGCATCATTCGTATTGTAAGATGC
ATGTGTGGCTGGCCTCTTTTGAATTTTACTGGTTTTTTATATTTCTACTAATATTTCGAAAAATTTTGTA
AGTAAATCATTGATTACGTTTACAAAAATTTAGAAACATTTCAAAATGATTACTTCTAAATTAATTATAT
TTACAGGTTAGTTCGAGTTACTTATGACCTTCCAATCCGCCATATCCGCCAAGGACGCTCCAATTAATTT
TTTAGAATTATTTTTTAACACATGTATTATTTTTTAACAATAAATTATTCATGAAATCATCAAATGTATA
TGTTCTACTATAATATTTAGGTCAAACTATAGAAAAGAAATCCTTGTTTTTGGAACAAAGGAGTTCAGAT
CCTGTGCATTTGATCTTGGATCCACATCTTTGGTCCATGGGAAAGCTTGGCACTGATCAAGAAGGATTCT
TCAAATATCTAAAATTGCCGGCTGCCCGTAGAATTCCATCAGTTTTCCAGAGTTTTAGTGAAAATTTGCA
TCCCGTTAGAAACAATCTACACAACGGTAAAAAGGACCCATTATTTTTACCGTACCGTTTTCCTTTATGG
CCCTCTATGCAAAAAATTATAGCGTGGAGGGGCAGTACAGAATAATAAAGTGTGAGAAAAAAAACTGCTC
TGCGAGAAATAGTACAGCAAACGCGGAGCATGCTTGATTCTATCCACTTTGTACAAGAAAGCTGGGTTAA
TACGACTCACTAGTGGGCAGATCTTCGAATGCATCGCGCGCACCGTACGTCTCGAGGAGCCGGCTGTAGC
ATGCGGCCGCTACCTGCAGGACGGTATCGATAAGCTTCAGTAAAAGAAGTAGAATTTTATAGTTTTTTTT
CTGTTTGAAAAATTCTCCCCATCAATGTTCTTTCAAATAAATACATCACTAATGCAAAGTATTCTATAAC
CTCATATCTAAATTCTTCAAAATCTTAACATATCTTATCATTGCTTTAAGTCAAACGTAACATTAAAAAA
AATGTTTTGGAAAATGTGTCAAGTCTCTCAAAATTCAGTTTTTTAAACCACTCCTATAGTCCTATAGTCC
TATAGTTACCCATGAAATCCTTATATATTACTGTAAAATGTTTCAAAAACCATTGGCAAATTGCCAGAAC
TGAAAATTTCCGGCAAATTGGGGAACCGGCAAATTGCCAATTTGCTGAATTTGCCGGAAAAACGGTAATT
GCCGAAAGTTTTTGACACGAAAATGGCAAATTGTGGTTTTAAAATTTTTTTTTTTGGAAATTTCAGAATT
TCAATTTTAATCGGCAAAACTGTAGGCATCCTAAGAATGTTCCTACATCTATTTTGAAAAGTAAGCGAAT
TCTATGAAAATGTCTAAAGAAAATGGGGAAACAATTTCAAAAAGGCACAGTTTCAAGTGTTTCCGAATTA
TACTAAATCCCTCTAAAAACTTCCGGCAAATTGATATCCGTAAAAGAGCAAATCCGCATTTTTGCCGAAA
ATTAAAATTTCCGACAAATCGGCAAACCGGCAATTTGGCGAAATTTGCCGGAAGGCAATTGCCGCCCACC
CCTGTTCCAGAGGTTCAAACTGGTAGCAAAGCTCAAAATTTCTCAAATTCTCCAATTTTTTTTTGAATTT
TGGCAGTGTACCAAAATGACATTCAGTCATATTGGTTTATTATAGATTTATTTAGATAAAATCCTAAATG
ATTCTACCTTTAAAGATGCCCACTTTAAAAGTAATGACTCAAACTTCAAATTGCTCTAAGATTCTATTGA
ATTACCATCTTTTCCTCTCATTTTCTCTCACTGTCTATTTCATCACAAATTCATCCCTCTCTCCCTCTCT
TTCTCTCTCCCTCTCTCTCTTTCTCTTTGCTCATCATCTGTCATTTTGTCCGTTCCTCTCTCTGCGCCCT
CAGCGTTCCCCACACTCTCTCGCTTCTCTTTTCCTAGACGTCTTCTTTTTTCATCTTCTTCAGCCCTTTT
TCGCCATTTTCCATCTCTGTCAATCATTACGGACGACCCCCATTAATTTTTGGATGTGCTCTGCGAGCAA
GAGCACACGGAACTCATTTATTTTTTGTTGGAATTTCTTTTTCATTTTAGTTAGTTAAAAGCTACAACAG
CATATGGTACCAAAAATGCCACAATTCGACATTCTCTGTAAGACACCACCAAAAGTCCTCGTCCGTCAAT
TCGTCGAGCGTTTCGAGCGTCCATCCGGAGAGAAGATCGCCCTCTGCGCCGCCGAGCTCACCTACCTCTG
CTGGATGATCACCCACAACGGAACCGCCATCAAGCGTGCCACCTTCATGTCCTACAACACCATCATCTCC
AACTCCCTCTCCTTCGACATCGTCAACAAGTCCCTCCAATTCAAGTACAAGACCCAAAAGGCCACCATCC
TCGAGGCCTCCCTCAAGGTAAGTTTAAACATATATATACTAACTAACCCTGATTATTTAAATTTTCAGAA
GCTCATCCCAGCCTGGGAGTTCACCATCATCCCATACTACGGACAAAAGCACCAATCCGACATCACCGAC
ATCGTCTCCTCCCTCCAACTCCAATTCGAGTCCTCCGAGGAGGCCGACAAGGGAAACTCCCACTCCAAGA
AGATGCTCAAGGCCCTCCTCTCCGAGGGAGAGTCCATCTGGGAGATCACCGAGAAGATCCTCAACTCCTT
CGAGTACACCTCCCGTTTCACCAAGACCAAGACCCTCTACCAATTCCTCTTCCTCGCCACCTTCATCAAC
TGCGGACGTTTCTCCGACATCAAGAACGTCGACCCAAAGTCCTTCAAGCTCGTCCAAAACAAGTACCTCG
GAGTCATCATCCAATGCCTCGTCACCGAGACCAAGACCTCCGTCTCCCGTCACATCTACTTCTTCTCCGC
CCGTGGACGTATCGACCCACTCGTCTACCTCGACGAGTTCCTCCGTAACTCCGAGCCAGTCCTCAAGCGT
GTCAACCGTACCGGAAACTCCTCCTCCAACAAGCAAGAGTACCAACTCCTCAAGGACAACCTCGTCCGTT
CCTACAACAAGGCCCTCAAGAAGAACGCCCCATACTCCATCTTCGCCATCAAGAACGGACCAAAGTCCCA
CATCGGACGTCACCTCATGACCTCCTTCCTCTCCATGAAGGTAAGTTTAAACATGATTTTACTAACTAAC
TAATCTGATTTAAATTTTCAGGGACTCACCGAGCTCACCAACGTCGTCGGAAACTGGTCCGACAAGCGTG
CCTCCGCCGTCGCCCGTACCACCTACACCCACCAAATCACCGCCATCCCAGACCACTACTTCGCCCTCGT
CTCCCGTTACTACGCCTACGACCCAATCTCCAAGGAGATGATCGCCCTCAAGGACGAGACCAACCCAATC
GAGGAGTGGCAACACATCGAGCAACTCAAGGGATCCGCCGAGGGATCCATCCGTTACCCAGCCTGGAACG
GAATCATCTCCCAAGAGGTCCTCGACTACCTCTCCTCCTACATCAACCGTCGTATCTAACGCGTATGTAT
CTGCATATCCTTCAAATGTTGTCCATATTGTATCAGTAAATTATAATGCCCCCTTTTTATATATTCTCCT
TATCATGTAAATGTTCTATTGATTTTTTGCTGGTGTAAAACGTTTTTATAGTAAATCCTCTCCACAGTGA
ATTTGTTAAATTGTATCAAAACAAGACATTGATTAAATTTGTTCGAGACTTGTGGATTGTAAAATATTTT
GCAGAAAATGGCAATATTCATTTAGAAACATTACTTCCATAATAGGAAAAACTATTTATGAGTTTTCATG
TGCCTATGCAAGTTCCCACTCTGTGTGAATTTCATCATACAAATTGAGCAAACATAAGGTTTATGTCCAG
TATGGGTTCTCAGATGTTTTGTAAGAGTTGAGCTGTCGGTGAATGCCTTCTCACATTGAGCACATGGATA
CGGTCTCTCTCCAGTGTGTGTTCTGAAATAATGAAAAATAGTCTTGCAATATGTTTCTACTATTCGAGAA
AAAATGTAATTTTTTTTCTTATGGTAACCCGGCTTTCCCCGGGCCTAGTTCTAGACATTCTCTAATGAAA
AAATCTTTCAGTTGAAATTGAAAATGAGTTAAAGTTGGAGTTTTTATTGAAAACAGATTTCCGTGTGATT
AGTGTTTTTAGCGAGTGTGACAGGACAGCGAAAAAATATAGAAACAAGGGGGGAACTGAAAAGCTTAGGA
ATGCATTGAACATGAGAAGGGGAAGGGGAAGGAACAAACTAGACAGGAATTATTGGAATTTAATCACATT
TGGAGTTTTTTTTCTATTCGACAGAATAATTATCCAGAACATTTTTGTATTAAATATTTATGCATCATAT
GAGTAGTCGGCTTTGTTGTGCATGACGAGTTTGTTATCGACGAAATAGAAGCTGTCAGAACGAGTCTCGT
TTGGATTGTTGATCATGTCGTCCACTGAAAAAGAGATTAGTCTTTTGAATTGTACTTTTTAGAATAATGA
CTCACTGAGTTGTTGAGAGAGTTGAGGGAACTCATAGATATGTTCACAGTTGTTTCGTGAATTCGGAATA
CAGAATCCGAATTCAAAGTCAAAACACTTCAGAAGGCGATCTTTGAAGAAGTGACGTTCGATCATTCGGA
AATGATGGATTGGGATGTCTCCTACTTTGAATTCCACAGTTGCTCCGACCGTTTTGAGTTTCAAAAAGTT
TGGAGCAAATCTATAACGCACGTATCTTGCCGACTCCTGTGGCGACTCATCATTCTCCTGATCGTTCTCC
GGTTTGGCGATCTCGAAAAGCACTTGCTCAGTGTCCAGATCACGGATTTGGAACTTGGTGAACTCGATGT
TATAGATGTTCGCAGATGGGGAGCATAAGAATCCTAAATTTATGTTTTAAACTGAAATCCAAAGGGAGCA
AGATACCTTGAGTGATTCCCGGAAGTGCTAAAACGTCGTTCGGAGTGATTTGAGCTTTCTTCGCAAGCTC
CGATTCCGTTGTGATTCCTTGTTCGGTGCTTGGTGGTGGCCGTGGCATCTGGAAATATGGAAAAGTTCAA
CAAAAAGAAAAGAGAAAAGAATGAAATCGGATATCAAGAGTTAGTTGAGCGGTTTCTCTAGTTTTCTGAG
TCTCACCTGCGACGGGAAGGTCGCCGAGCCGGGTGGAATCGATCGTTGTTGCTCGGCTTTCATATCGGTT
TGGTTGGAAGCGGCTGAAAACGGAAAGAAGTGGAAGAAGGAAAAGAGTGTGGTGTGACAGGAAAATGGTA
ATTAGAGGGTGCCAAATAACCAGCTATATTTTGTTTTTTTTTGAAAACATTTTTAAAAAGAAAAATACGA
TAATGATATCAGATGGATTTCCGGAAAACTGGTATGAAAAATTTCAACCTTTTTGAGTACATGTAATCAA
AATACACTTTGTAAATTATCATTTTTATTGAAACTCCACCATTTTTCTATTTATAACGCTAATAATTTGA
AAAAGAAACCTATTGCGAACCGCGGGGTGAATCCCAAAAACGAATGCGTTTTGGTGGAGTGATTGATTCG
AATCGAAGAAGAAAAAGAAGAAGACGTGGAATAGAGAGCTCACTCTTAACCGAGCAGCACACACCGACAG
AAAAAAAAATGAAATGAATGAGGGTCTTCTTCTTCTTCTTCTTCGAATGATTGACAGAAATGGGAAAAAG
AGGAAGATTGAGAAGGGAAAAAGGAAGGAGAAAAGAAGCAGAAGAAGACGTCAGAGAGGAGAGGAACGAG
CGGAAAAGCAGCGGGCGCAAGTCATAGAAGTAGCAGAGCTGGGGAGAAGAAGACACTATCCAAGAAAGGA
ATGACGAGAGAGTATGCAAAGGGGTATAGGGTGCAGACAGAATAGGAACAGAATAACAGATGATGAGCCA
AGAAGAGTTGAAAAGGGCGATGAATTTGTCATGTAACTTAATTTGGGTCAATTTGAGCATGATGAATTGA
AATCATCCCTTGTTGGGAGTTAATAACCGGTTTGTTATCAGAAACCCTGTAATAGAAGGGCGCCCTAACT
TTGAGCCAATTCATCCCGGTTTCTGTCAAATATATCAAAAAGTGGTCAACTGACAAATTGTTTTTGATAT
TATAATAAACATTTTATCCGTTAACAATTTTCGAATACTTTTTACAAGGACTTGGATAAATTGGCTCAAA
GAGCCTGCTTTTTTGTACAAACTTGAATTCAAAAACGCAGAACTCGTACTGTTGGATGCCTGTGTAGCGG
TCCTCTATTGATTTTTGCTATTTTTTGATAATTTTACTGTAAATTATGAGTTATTCCAATTAACATTCCT
AGCTAAATGTAAGTTAGCGACCAATTTTTTAGCAACCCCATTTTATGACTTTTCAGAATATCGCCTACTG
GGTCAACGACACTTGTTTGGAACTAAGGGTCTTCCCAATTTTTTTTAAATCTTCATAGGCTTGACAGAAT
CAGGGTTCTTCAAGCAGCTTTGAGAGGGAATCAATTGCAACATTTGATGTTAAATTTATATTTTTTATAG
TTCTCTGGTGAAATGGGGACCACCGCAAAGCCCCTTTTATGTTTTTAACTTGAATAAAATCTTGTATTAA
ATTGTGATTTATAGATCTGTATGGGTAATTTGAAGGAAAAGAAAGGGAGCTCCCAAAAGTGCCTTACAGA
TCCAGGCCCAATAAATGTAAACTATTGGGCAGTAGTATGGCAAAAATCGTGCGGAATTTGAAAAACCTAG
AATTAAAATAAATATTCAACACAAATGTTCGAGATATTTTAAGTTCGGAGTGTATATCTAGAACATATTG
TACAAGTAGGTCTACGGGATCGTCTACGGGAAAATTTGATTTCCTCGAAGATGTATTTAATGAATTCTCT
AATGTTGCAGGTCTTTGTATTTGACAGAATGTTGGTTTTTGAAACTTATTCGCCATAATTGCTTGGCTAC
TACATGTCTCATGCCATTGACACTATCCTGTACTCGAAATTTGTTAAGTAACTACCCACCGTCCACTTAT
GACGAGAGGGTCAATTAAGGTCACTCCACAAAAGTAAATTTGAAAACACATGAGAAAAAGTGATCTGAAT
TCCCTTGAAGTGGCTAAAACAAAGCAGATGAGGGATACGACGTATGCGACTACTGAGAGATAAGGTCGAA
ACTTGATAAGGATGCTGCTTACCTGCTTAGCAAGTTTCTTCGCACAGGAGAAAGTGACAAGCTAAACTAT
CAAATTCATCTAAAACCTCAAAAAATTATTTTGGATGAAATAATGTTTTATTTTGAGCAACGCATAAGGC
AAAGAATAAATTAAAGGCGATCCGCTTAGCGGCGAGTTCCGTCCTCGAAGAAGATTCCTCCATCGATGGC
GCAGTACTTTGGACAGATTCCACGCTCTCCTGGGGTTCCTGGTGGTCCGACTGGTCCTGGCTGTCCTGGG
TTTCCGTCGGCTCCTGGCTTGCCGTCTGGTCCTGGTGGTCCCTTTGGTCCAGGTTGTCCTGAAAGATGTG
GTGATTAGATATGGATTGAAAAACTATGAAATGATTACCTGGGGTTCCGTCGTTTCCTGGTTGTCCGGAT
GGTCCTGGTGGTCCGACTGGTCCTGGCTCTCCGGTGGATCCTGGCTCTCCCTTTTGGACTGGCTCGCAGA
CAGCTGGAAGTCCCTCCAACTTTCTATACAAAGTTGATAGCTTGGCGTAATCATGGTCATAGCTGTTTCC
TGTGTGAAATTGTTATCCGCTGGTATCAGCTCACTCAAAGGCGGTAATACGGTTATCCACAGAATCAGGG
GATAACGCAGGAAAGAACATGTGAGCAAAAGGCCA
