>Addgene plasmid #86721 | pBN258 | addgene partial sequence | sequence record 178173 | Addgene Partial NGS Result
CAGATGGTAAGCCCTCCCGTATCGTAGTTATCTACACGACGGGGAGTCAGGCAACTATGGATGAACGAAA
TAGACAGATCGCTGAGATAGGTGCCTCACTGATTAAGCATTGGTAACTGTCAGACCAAGTTTACTCATAT
ATACTTTAGATTGATTTAAAACTTCATTTTTAATTTAAAAGGATCTAGGTGAAGATCCTTTTTGATAATC
TCATGACCAAAATCCCTTAACGTGAGTTTTCGTTCCACTGAGCGTCAGACCCCGTAGAAAAGATCAAAGG
ATCTTCTTGAGATCCTTTTTTTCTGCGCGTAATCTGCTGCTTGCAAACAAAAAAACCACCGCTACCAGCG
GTGGTTTGTTTGCCGGATCAAGAGCTACCAACTCTTTTTCCGAAGGTAACTGGCTTCAGCAGAGCGCAGA
TACCAAATACTGTTCTTCTAGTGTAGCCGTAGTTAGGCCACCACTTCAAGAACTCTGTAGCACCGCCTAC
ATACCTCGCTCTGCTAATCCTGTTACCAGTGGCTGCTGCCAGTGGCGATAAGTCGTGTCTTACCGGGTTG
GACTCAAGACGATAGTTACCGGATAAGGCGCAGCGGTCGGGCTGAACGGGGGGTTCGTGCACACAGCCCA
GCTTGGAGCGAACGACCTACACCGAACTGAGATACCTACAGCGTGAGCTATGAGAAAGCGCCACGCTTCC
CGAAGGGAGAAAGGCGGACAGGTATCCGGTAAGCGGCAGGGTCGGAACAGGAGAGCGCACGAGGGAGCTT
CCAGGGGGAAACGCCTGGTATCTTTATAGTCCTGTCGGGTTTCGCCACCTCTGACTTGAGCGTCGATTTT
TGTGATGCTCGTCAGGGGGGCGGAGCCTATGGAAAAACGCCAGCAACGCGGCCTTTTTACGGTTCCTGGT
CTTTTGCTGGCCTTTTGCTCACATGTTCTTTCCTGCGTTATCCCCTGATTCTGTGGATAACCGTATTACC
GCCTTTGAGTGAGCTGATACCAGCGGATAACAATTTCACACAGGAAACAGCTATGACCATGATTACGCCA
AGCTATCAACTTTGTATAGAAAAGTTGGAGGGACTTCCAGCTGTCTGCGAGCCAGTCCAAAAGGGAGAGC
CAGGATCCACCGGAGAGCCAGGACCAGTCGGACCACCAGGACCATCCGGACAACCAGGAAACGACGGAAC
CCCAGGTAATCATTTCATAGTTTTTCAATCCATATCTAATCACCACATCTTTCAGGACAACCTGGACCAA
AGGGACCACCAGGACCAGACGGCAAGCCAGGAGCCGACGGAAACCCAGGACAGCCAGGACCAGTCGGACC
ACCAGGAACCCCAGGAGAGCGTGGAATCTGTCCAAAGTACTGCGCCATCGATGGAGGAATCTTCTTCGAG
GACGGAACTCGCCGCTAAGCGGATCGCCTTTAATTTATTCTTTGCCTTATGCGTTGCTCAAAATAAAACA
TTATTTCATCCAAAATAATTTTTTGAGGTTTTAGATGAATTTGATAGTTTAGCTTGTCACTTTCTCCTGT
GCGAAGAAACTTGCTAAGCAGGTAAGCAGCATCCTTATCAAGTTTCGACCTTATCTCTCAGTAGTCGCAT
ACGTCGTATCCCTCATCTGCTTTGTTTTAGCCACTTCAAGGGAATTCAGATCACTTTTTCTCATGTGTTT
TCAAATTTACTTTTGTGGAGTGACCTTAATTGACCCTCTCGTCATAAGTGGACGGTGGGTAGTTACTTAA
CAAATTTCGAGTACAGGATAGTGTCAATGGCATGAGACATGTAGTAGCCAAGCAATTATGGCGAATAAGT
TTCAAAAACCAACATTCTGTCAAATACAAAGACCTGCAACATTAGAGAATTCATTAAATACATCTTCGAG
GAAATCAAATTTTCCCGTAGACGATCCCGTAGACCTACTTGTACAATATGTTCTAGATATACACTCCGAA
CTTAAAATATCTCGAACATTTGTGTTGAATATTTATTTTAATTCTAGGTTTTTCAAATTCCGCACGATTT
TTGCCATACTACTGCCCAATAGTTTACATTTATTGGGCCTGGATCTGTAAGGCACTTTTGGGAGCTCCCT
TTCTTTTCCTTCAAATTACCCATACAGATCTATAAATCACAATTTAATACAAGATTTTATTCAAGTTAAA
AACATAAAAGGGGCTTTGCGGTGGTCCCCATTTCACCAGAGAACTATAAAAAATATAAATTTAACATCAA
ATGTTGCAATTGATTCCCTCTCAAAGCTGCTTGAAGAACCCTGATTCTGTCAAGCCTATGAAGATTTAAA
AAAAATTGGGAAGACCCTTAGTTCCAAACAAGTGTCGTTGACCCAGTAGGCGATATTCTGAAAAGTCATA
AAATGGGGTTGCTAAAAAATTGGTCGCTAACTTACATTTAGCTAGGAATGTTAATTGGAATAACTCATAA
TTTACAGTAAAATTATCAAAAAATAGCAAAAATCAATAGAGGACCGCTACACAGGCATCCAACAGTACGA
GTTCTGCGTTTTTGAATTCAAGTTTGTACAAAAAAGCAGGCTCTTTGAGCCAATTTATCCAAGTCCTTGT
AAAAAGTATTCGAAAATTGTTAACGGATAAAATGTTTATTATAATATCAAAAACAATTTGTCAGTTGACC
ACTTTTTGATATATTTGACAGAAACCGGGATGAATTGGCTCAAAGTTAGGGCGCCCTTCTATTACAGGGT
TTCTGATAACAAACCGGTTATTAACTCCCAACAAGGGATGATTTCAATTCATCATGCTCAAATTGACCCA
AATTAAGTTACATGACAAATTCATCGCCCTTTTCAACTCTTCTTGGCTCATCATCTGTTATTCTGTTCCT
ATTCTGTCTGCACCCTATACCCCTTTGCATACTCTCTCGTCATTCCTTTCTTGGATAGTGTCTTCTTCTC
CCCAGCTCTGCTACTTCTATGACTTGCGCCCGCTGCTTTTCCGCTCGTTCCTCTCCTCTCTGACGTCTTC
TTCTGCTTCTTTTCTCCTTCCTTTTTCCCTTCTCAATCTTCCTCTTTTTCCCATTTCTGTCAATCATTCG
AAGAAGAAGAAGAAGAAGACCCTCATTCATTTCATTTTTTTTTCTGTCGGTGTGTGCTGCTCGGTTAAGA
GTGAGCTCTCTATTCCACGTCTTCTTCTTTTTCTTCTTCGATTCGAATCAATCACTCCACCAAAACGCAT
TCGTTTTTGGGATTCACCCCGCGGTTCGCAATAGGTTTCTTTTTCAAATTATTAGCGTTATAAATAGAAA
AATGGTGGAGTTTCAATAAAAATGATAATTTACAAAGTGTATTTTGATTACATGTACTCAAAAAGGTTGA
AATTTTTCATACCAGTTTTCCGGAAATCCATCTGATATCATTATCGTATTTTTCTTTTTAAAAATGTTTT
CAAAAAAAAACAAAATATAGCTGGTTATTTGGCACCCTCTAATTACCATTTTCCTGTCACACCACACTCT
TTTCCTTCTTCCACTTCTTTCCGTTTTCAGCCGCTTCCAACCAAACCGATATGAAAGCCGAGCAACAACG
ATCGATTCCACCCGGCTCGGCGACCTTCCCGTCGCAGGTGAGACTCAGAAAACTAGAGAAACCGCTCAAC
TAACTCTTGATATCCGATTTCATTCTTTTCTCTTTTCTTTTTGTTGAACTTTTCCATATTTCCAGATGCC
ACGGCCACCACCAAGCACCGAACAAGGAATCACAACGGAATCGGAGCTTGCGAAGAAAGCTCAAATCACT
CCGAACGACGTTTTAGCACTTCCGGGAATCACTCAAGGTATCTTGCTCCCTTTGGATTTCAGTTTAAAAC
ATAAATTTAGGATTCTTATGCTCCCCATCTGCGAACATCTATAACATCGAGTTCACCAAGTTCCAAATCC
GTGATCTGGACACTGAGCAAGTGCTTTTCGAGATCGCCAAACCGGAGAACGATCAGGAGAATGATGAGTC
GCCACAGGAGTCGGCAAGATACGTGCGTTATAGATTTGCTCCAAACTTTTTGAAACTCAAAACGGTCGGA
GCAACTGTGGAATTCAAAGTAGGAGACATCCCAATCCATCATTTCCGAATGATCGAACGTCACTTCTTCA
AAGATCGCCTTCTGAAGTGTTTTGACTTTGAATTCGGATTCTGTATTCCGAATTCACGAAACAACTGTGA
ACATATCTATGAGTTCCCTCAACTCTCTCAACAACTCAGTGAGTCATTATTCTAAAAAGTACAATTCAAA
AGACTAATCTCTTTTTCAGTGGACGACATGATCAACAATCCAAACGAGACTCGTTCTGACAGCTTCTATT
TCGTCGATAACAAACTCGTCATGCACAACAAAGCCGACTACTCATATGATGCATAAATATTTAATACAAA
AATGTTCTGGATAATTATTCTGTCGAATAGAAAAAAAACTCCAAATGTGATTAAATTCCAATAATTCCTG
TCTAGTTTGTTCCTTCCCCTTCCCCTTCTCATGTTCAATGCATTCCTAAGCTTTTCAGTTCCCCCCTTGT
TTCTATATTTTTTCGCTGTCCTGTCACACTCGCTAAAAACACTAATCACACGGAAATCTGTTTTCAATAA
AAACTCCAACTTTAACTCATTTTCAATTTCAACTGAAAGATTTTTTCATTAGAGAATGTCTAGAACTAGG
CCCGGGGAAAGCCGGGTTACCATAAGAAAAAAAATTACATTTTTTCTCGAATAGTAGAAACATATTGCAA
GACTATTTTTCATTATTTCAGAACACACACTGGAGAGAGACCGTATCCATGTGCTCAATGTGAGAAGGCA
TTCACCGACAGCTCAACTCTTACAAAACATCTGAGAACCCATACTGGACATAAACCTTATGTTTGCTCAA
TTTGTATGATGAAATTCACACAGAGTGGGAACTTGCATAGGCACATGAAAACTCATAAATAGTTTTTCCT
ATTATGGAAGTAATGTTTCTAAATGAATATTGCCATTTTCTGCAAAATATTTTACAATCCACAAGTCTCG
AACAAATTTAATCAATGTCTTGTTTTGATACAATTTAACAAATTCACTGTGGAGAGGATTTACTATAAAA
ACGTTTTACACCAGCAAAAAATCAATAGAACATTTACATGATAAGGAGAATATATAAAAAGGGGGCATTA
TAATTTACTGATACAATATGGACAACATTTGAAGGATATGCAGATACATACGCGTTAGATACGACGGTTG
ATGTAGGAGGAGAGGTAGTCGAGGACCTCTTGGGAGATGATTCCGTTCCAGGCTGGGTAACGGATGGATC
CCTCGGCGGATCCCTTGAGTTGCTCGATGTGTTGCCACTCCTCGATTGGGTTGGTCTCGTCCTTGAGGGC
GATCATCTCCTTGGAGATTGGGTCGTAGGCGTAGTAACGGGAGACGAGGGCGAAGTAGTGGTCTGGGATG
GCGGTGATTTGGTGGGTGTAGGTGGTACGGGCGACGGCGGAGGCACGCTTGTCGGACCAGTTTCCGACGA
CGTTGGTGAGCTCGGTGAGTCCCTGAAAATTTAAATCAGATTAGTTAGTTAGTAAAATCATGTTTAAACT
TACCTTCATGGAGAGGAAGGAGGTCATGAGGTGACGTCCGATGTGGGACTTTGGTCCGTTCTTGATGGCG
AAGATGGAGTATGGGGCGTTCTTCTTGAGGGCCTTGTTGTAGGAACGGACGAGGTTGTCCTTGAGGAGTT
GGTACTCTTGCTTGTTGGAGGAGGAGTTTCCGGTACGGTTGACACGCTTGAGGACTGGCTCGGAGTTACG
GAGGAACTCGTCGAGGTAGACGAGTGGGTCGATACGTCCACGGGCGGAGAAGAAGTAGATGTGACGGGAG
ACGGAGGTCTTGGTCTCGGTGACGAGGCATTGGATGATGACTCCGAGGTACTTGTTTTGGACGAGCTTGA
AGGACTTTGGGTCGACGTTCTTGATGTCGGAGAAACGTCCGCAGTTGATGAAGGTGGCGAGGAAGAGGAA
TTGGTAGAGGGTCTTGGTCTTGGTGAAACGGGAGGTGTACTCGAAGGAGTTGAGGATCTTCTCGGTGATC
TCCCAGATGGACTCTCCCTCGGAGAGGAGGGCCTTGAGCATCTTCTTGGAGTGGGAGTTTCCCTTGTCGG
CCTCCTCGGAGGACTCGAATTGGAGTTGGAGGGAGGAGACGATGTCGGTGATGTCGGATTGGTGCTTTTG
TCCGTAGTATGGGATGATGGTGAACTCCCAGGCTGGGATGAGCTTCTGAAAATTTAAATAATCAGGGTTA
GTTAGTATATATATGTTTAAACTTACCTTGAGGGAGGCCTCGAGGATGGTGGCCTTTTGGGTCTTGTACT
TGAATTGGAGGGACTTGTTGACGATGTCGAAGGAGAGGGAGTTGGAGATGATGGTGTTGTAGGACATGAA
GGTGGCACGCTTGATGGCGGTTCCGTTGTGGGTGATCATCCAGCAGAGGTAGGTGAGCTCGGCGGCGCAG
AGGGCGATCTTCTCTCCGGATGGACGCTCGAAACGCTCGACGAATTGACGGACGAGGACTTTTGGTGGTG
TCTTACAGAGAATGTCGAATTGTGGCATTTTTGGTACCATATGCTGTTGTAGCTTTTAACTAACTAAAAT
GAAAAAGAAATTCCAACAAAAAATAAATGAGTTCCGTGTGCTCTTGCTCGCAGAGCACATCCAAAAATTA
ATGGGGGTCGTCCGTAATGATTGACAGAGATGGAAAATGGCGAAAAAGGGCTGAAGAAGATGAAAAAAGA
AGACGTCTAGGAAAAGAGAAGCGAGAGAGTGTGGGGAACGCTGAGGGCGCAGAGAGAGGAACGGACAAAA
TGACAGATGATGAGCAAAGAGAAAGAGAGAGAGGGAGAGAGAAAGAGAGGGAGAGAGGGATGAATTTGTG
ATGAAATAGACAGTGAGAGAAAATGAGAGGAAAAGATGGTAATTCAATAGAATCTTAGAGCAATTTGAAG
TTTGAGTCATTACTTTTAAAGTGGGCATCTTTAAAGGTAGAATCATTTAGGATTTTATCTAAATAAATCT
ATAATAAACCAATATGACTGAATGTCATTTTGGTACACTGCCAAAATTCAAAAAAAAATTGGAGAATTTG
AGAAATTTTGAGCTTTGCTACCAGTTTGAACCTCTGGAACAGGGGTGGGCGGCAATTGCCTTCCGGCAAA
TTTCGCCAAATTGCCGGTTTGCCGATTTGTCGGAAATTTTAATTTTCGGCAAAAATGCGGATTTGCTCTT
TTACGGATATCAATTTGCCGGAAGTTTTTAGAGGGATTTAGTATAATTCGGAAACACTTGAAACTGTGCC
TTTTTGAAATTGTTTCCCCATTTTCTTTAGACATTTTCATAGAATTCGCTTACTTTTCAAAATAGATGTA
GGAACATTCTTAGGATGCCTACAGTTTTGCCGATTAAAATTGAAATTCTGAAATTTCCAAAAAAAAAAAT
TTTAAAACCACAATTTGCCATTTTCGTGTCAAAAACTTTCGGCAATTACCGTTTTTCCGGCAAATTCAGC
AAATTGGCAATTTGCCGGTTCCCCAATTTGCCGGAAATTTTCAGTTCTGGCAATTTGCCAATGGTTTTTG
AAACATTTTACAGTAATATATAAGGATTTCATGGGTAACTATAGGACTATAGGACTATAGGAGTGGTTTA
AAAAACTGAATTTTGAGAGACTTGACACATTTTCCAAAACATTTTTTTTAATGTTACGTTTGACTTAAAG
CAATGATAAGATATGTTAAGATTTTGAAGAATTTAGATATGAGGTTATAGAATACTTTGCATTAGTGATG
TATTTATTTGAAAGAACATTGATGGGGAGAATTTTTCAAACAGAAAAAAAACTATAAAATTCTACTTCTT
TTACTGAAGCTTATCGATACCGTCCTGCAGGTAGCGGCCGCATGCTACAGCCGGCTCCTCGAGACGTACG
GTGCGCGCGATGCATTCGAAGATCTGCCCACTAGTGAGTCGTATTAACCCAGCTTTCTTGTACAAAGTGG
ATAGAATCAAGCATGCTCCGCGTTTGCTGTACTATTTCTCGCAGAGCAGTTTTTTTTCTCACACTTTATT
ATTCTGTACTGCCCCTCCACGCTATAATTTTTTGCATAGAGGGCCATAAAGGAAAACGGTACGGTAAAAA
TAATGGGTCCTTTTTACCGTTGTGTAGATTGTTTCTAACGGGATGCAAATTTTCACTAAAACTCTGGAAA
ACTGATGGAATTCTACGGGCAGCCGGCAATTTTAGATATTTGAAGAATCCTTCTTGATCAGTGCCAAGCT
TTCCCATGGACCAAAGATGTGGATCCAAGATCAAATGCACAGGATCTGAACTCCTTTGTTCCAAAAACAA
GGATTTCTTTTCTATAGTTTGACCTAAATATTATAGTAGAACATATACATTTGATGATTTCATGAATAAT
TTATTGTTAAAAAATAATACATGTGTTAAAAAATAATTCTAAAAAATTAATTGGAGCGTCCTTGGCGGAT
ATGGCGGATTGGAAGGTCATAAGTAACTCGAACTAACCTGTAAATATAATTAATTTAGAAGTAATCATTT
TGAAATGTTTCTAAATTTTTGTAAACGTAATCAATGATTTACTTACAAAATTTTTCGAAATATTAGTAGA
AATATAAAAAACCAGTAAAATTCAAAAGAGGCCAGCCACACATGCATCTTACAATACGAATGATGCGTTT
TTTGTCGCCTCGGAGAAGGAATCAAGCAGGCTCCGCGTTTTCTGTACTATTTCTCCCAGAGCCGTTTATT
TTGCATAGGGGGTGGGTCATAAACGGAGACGTTTTGGTATAAAATTTGCCCCTTCTTCCACCGTTGAAAA
AATTGGAAAATGAACCGGGACAGGAAAGGGGATTTCAGGATAATGGTTCAATTATCGATGCTACTGTCAT
ATCTGAGTAGTGGATTTGAGCAAGGTTTCCAAATTTTGAGTACAAGCGTCTAGTGCATGTGTCAAAAAAG
TCGGGCAAAAATTAGTTTTAATCAATAAGGTTTAAAGATCAGAAATTTTTGTCTGACCTAATGGGCCCAA
CTTTATTATACATAGTTGATAATTCACTGGCCGTCGTTTTACAACGTCGTGACTGGGAAAACCCTGGCGT
TACCCAACTTAATCGCCTTGCAGCACATCCCCCTTTCGCCAGCTGGCGTAATAGCGAAGAGGCCCGCACC
GATCGCCCTTCCCAACAGTTGCGCAGCCTGAATGGCGAATGGCGCCTGATGCGGTATTTTCTCCTTACGC
ATCTGTGCGGTATTTCACACCGCATATGGTGCACTCTCAGTGCAATCTGCTCTGATGCCGCATAGTTAAG
CCAGCCCCGACACCCGCCAACACCCGCTGACGCGCCCTGACGGGCTTGTCTGCTCCCGGCATCCGCTTAC
AGACAAGCTGTGACCGTCTCCGGGAGCTGCATGTGTCAGAGGTTTTCACCGTCATCACCGAAACGCGCGA
GACGAAAGGGCCTCGTGATACGCCTATTTTTATAGGTTAATGTCATGATAATAATGGTTTCTTAGACGTC
AGGTGGCACTTTTCGGGGAAATGTGCGCGGAACCCCTATTTGTTTATTTTTCTAAATACATTCAAATATG
TATCCGCTCATGAGACAATAACCCTGATAAATGCTTCAATAATATTGAAAAAGGAAGAGTATGAGTATTC
AACATTTCCGTGTCGCCCTTATTCCCTTTTTTGCGGCATTTTGCCTTCCTGTTTTTGCTCACCCAGAAAC
GCTGGTGAAAGTAAAAGATGCTGAAGATCAGTTGGGTGCACGAGTGGGTTACATCGAACTGGATCTCAAC
AGCGGTAAGATCCTTGAGAGTTTTCGCCCCGAAGAACGTTTTCCAATGATGAGCACTTTTAAAGTTCTGC
TATGTGGCGCGGTATTATCCCGTATTGACGCCGGGCAAGAGCAACTCGGTCGCCGCATACACTATTCTCA
GAATGACTTGGTTGAGTACTCACCAGTCACAGAAAAGCATCTTACGGATGGCATGACAGTAAGAGAATTA
TGCAGTGCTGCCATAACCATGAG
